>Addgene plasmid #44269 | pMH4-Syn1-Ratio2XsypHy | depositor full sequence | sequence record 60259 | pMH4-Syn1-Ratio2XsypHy sequence 8702 bps
TCCCTTCCAGCTCTCTGCCCCTTTTGGATTGAAGCCAATATGATAATGAGGGGGTGGAGTTTGTGACGTG
GCGCGGGGCGTGGGAACGGGGCGGGTGACGTAGTAGTGTGGCGGAAGTGTGATGTTGCAAGTGTGGCGGA
ACACATGTAAGCGACGGATGTGGCAAAAGTGACGTTTTTGGTGTGCGCCGGTGTACACAGGAAGTGACAA
TTTTCGCGCGGTTTTAGGCGGATGTTGTAGTAAATTTGGGCGTAACCGAGTAAGATTTGGCCATTTTCGC
GGGAAAACTGAATAAGAGGAAGTGAAATCTGAATAATTTTGTGTTACTCATAGCGCGTAATCTCTAGCAT
CGAAGATCCCTCGACTCTAGACTGCAGAGGGCCCTGCGTATGAGTGCAAGTGGGTTTTAGGACCAGGATG
AGGCGGGGTGGGGGTGCCTACCTGACGACCGACCCCGACCCACTGGACAAGCACCCAACCCCCATTCCCC
AAATTGCGCATCCCCTATCAGAGAGGGGGAGGGGAAACAGGATGCGGCGAGGCGCGTGCGCACTGCCAGC
TTCAGCACCGCGGACAGTGCCTTCGCCCCCGCCTGGCGGCGCGCGCCACCGCCGCCTCAGCACTGAAGGC
GCGCTGACGTCACTCGCCGGTCCCCCGCAAACTCCCCTTCCCGGCCACCTTGGTCGCGTCCGCGCCGCCG
CCGGCCCAGCCGGACCGCACCACGCGAGGCGCGAGATAGGGGGGCACGGGCGCGACCATCTGCGCTGCGG
CGCCGGCGACTCAGCGCTGCCTCAGTCTGCGGTGGGCAGCGGAGGAGTCGTGTCGTGCCTGAGAGCGCAG
TCGAGAATTCAAGCTGCTAGGTTTAAACGGGCCCTCTAGACTCGAGCTCAAGCTTGCCACCATGGACGTG
GTGAATCAGCTGGTGGCTGGGGGTCAGTTCCGGGTGGTCAAGGAGCCCCTTGGCTTCGTGAAGGTGCTGC
AGTGGGTCTTTGCCATCTTCGCCTTTGCTACGTGCGGCAGCTACACCGGAGAGCTTCGGCTGAGCGTGGA
GTGTGCCAACAAGACGGAGAGTGCCCTCAACATCGAAGTCGAATTTGAGTACCCATTCAGGCTGCACCAA
GTGTACTTTGATGCACCCTCCTGCGTTAAAGGGGGCACTACCAAGATCTTCCTAGTTGGTGACTACTCCT
CCTCGGGTGAATTCTTTGTCACCGTGGCTGTGTTTGCCTTCCTCTACTCCATGGGGGCCCTGGCCACCTA
CATCTTCCTGCAGAACAAGTACCGAGAGAACAACAAAGGGCCAATGATGGACTTCCTGGCCACAGCAGTG
TTCGCTTTCATGTGGCTAGTTAGCTCATCCGCCTGGGCCAAAGGCCTGTCCGATGTGAAGATGGCCACTG
ACCCAGAGAACATTATCAAGGAGATGCCTATGTGCCGCCAGACAGATATGGATCTAGCCACCATGGGAAG
TAAAGGAGAAGAACTTTTCACTGGAGTTGTCCCAATTCTTGTTGAATTAGATGGTGATGTTAATGGGCAC
AAATTTTCTGTCAGTGGAGAGGGTGAAGGTGATGCAACATACGGAAAACTTACCCTTAAATTTATTTGCA
CTACTGGAAAACTACCTGTTCCTTGGCCAACACTTGTCACTACTTTAACTTATGGTGTTCAATGCTTTTC
AAGATACCCAGATCATATGAAACGGCATGACTTTTTCAAGAGTGCCATGCCCGAAGGTTATGTACAGGAA
AGAACTATATTTTTCAAAGATGACGGGAACTACAAGACACGTGCTGAAGTCAAGTTTGAAGGTGATACCC
TTGTTAATAGAATCGAGTTAAAAGGTATTGATTTTAAAGAAGATGGAAACATTCTTGGACACAAATTGGA
ATACAACTATAACGATCACCAGGTGTACATCATGGCAGACAAACAAAAGAATGGAATCAAAGCTAACTTC
AAAATTAGACACAACATTGAAGATGGAGGCGTTCAACTAGCAGACCATTATCAACAAAATACTCCAATTG
GCGATGGGCCCGTCCTTTTACCAGACAACCATTACCTGTTTACAACTTCTACTCTTTCGAAAGATCCCAA
CGAAAAGAGAGACCACATGGTCCTTCTTGAGTTTGTAACAGCTGCTGGGATTACACATGGCATGGATGAA
CTATACAAAACCGGTGGAGCTCGAATCTGCAGAATTCGCCCTTGGCTAGCCACCATGGGAAGTAAAGGAG
AAGAACTTTTCACTGGAGTTGTCCCAATTCTTGTTGAATTAGATGGTGATGTTAATGGGCACAAATTTTC
TGTCAGTGGAGAGGGTGAAGGTGATGCAACATACGGAAAACTTACCCTTAAATTTATTTGCACTACTGGA
AAACTACCTGTTCCTTGGCCAACACTTGTCACTACTTTAACTTATGGTGTTCAATGCTTTTCAAGATACC
CAGATCATATGAAACGGCATGACTTTTTCAAGAGTGCCATGCCCGAAGGTTATGTACAGGAAAGAACTAT
ATTTTTCAAAGATGACGGGAACTACAAGACACGTGCTGAAGTCAAGTTTGAAGGTGATACCCTTGTTAAT
AGAATCGAGTTAAAAGGTATTGATTTTAAAGAAGATGGAAACATTCTTGGACACAAATTGGAATACAACT
ATAACGATCACCAGGTGTACATCATGGCAGACAAACAAAAGAATGGAATCAAAGCTAACTTCAAAATTAG
ACACAACATTGAAGATGGAGGCGTTCAACTAGCAGACCATTATCAACAAAATACTCCAATTGGCGATGGG
CCCGTCCTTTTACCAGACAACCATTACCTGTTTACAACTTCTACTCTTTCGAAAGATCCCAACGAAAAGA
GAGACCACATGGTCCTTCTTGAGTTTGTAACAGCTGCTGGGATTACACATGGCATGGATGAACTATACAA
AACCGGTGGAGCTCGAATCACATGCAAGGAACTGAGGGACCCTGTGACTTCAGGACTCAACACCTCGGTG
GTGTTTGGCTTCCTGAACCTGGTGCTCTGGGTTGGCAACCTATGGTTCGTGTTCAAGGAGACAGGCTGGG
CCGCCCCATTCATGCGCGCACCTCCAGGCGCCCCAGAAAAGCAACCAGCTCCTGGCGATGCCTACGGCGA
TGCGGGCTATGGGCAGGGCCCCGGAGGCTATGGGCCCCAGGACTCCTACGGGCCTCAGGGTGGTTATCAA
CCCGATTACGGGCAGCCAGCCAGCGGCGGTGGCGGTGGCTACGGGCCTCAGGGCGACTATGGGCAGCAAG
GCTACGGCCAACAGGGTGCGCCCACCTCCTTCTCCAATCAGATGTCGGATCCGAAGCTTCGGTACCAAGC
TGCCTACCCTTACGATGTGCCCGATTACGCCGCGGCCGCCATGGTGGCCTCCTCCGAGGACGTCATCAAA
GAGTTCATGCGCTTCAAGGTGCGCATGGAGGGCTCCGTGAACGGCCACGAGTTCGAGATCGAGGGCGAGG
GCGAGGGCCGCCCCTACGAGGGCACCCAGACCGCCAAGCTGAAGGTGACCAAGGGCGGCCCCCTGCCCTT
CGCCTGGGACATCCTGTCCCCCCAGTTCCAGTACGGCTCCAAGGCGTACGTGAAGCACCCCGCCGACATC
CCCGACTACAAGAAGCTGTCCTTCCCCGAGGGCTTCAAGTGGGAGCGCGTGATGAACTTCGAGGACGGCG
GCGTGGTGACCGTGACCCAGGACTCCTCCCTGCAGGACGGCACGCTGATCTACAAGGTGAAGTTCCGCGG
CACCAACTTCCCCCCCGACGGCCCCGTAATGCAGAAGAAGACCATGGGCTGGGAGGCCTCCACCGAGCGC
CTGTACCCCCGCGACGGCGTGCTGAAGGGCGAGATCCACCAGGCCCTGAAGCTGAAGGACGGCGGCCACT
ACCTGGTGGAGTTCAAGACCATCTACATGGCCAAGAAGCCCGTGCAGCTGCCCGGCTACTACTACGTGGA
CACCAAGCTGGACATCACCTCCCACAACGAGGACTACACCATCGTGGAACAGTACGAGCGCTCCGAGGGC
CGCCACCACCTGTTCCTGGGGCATGGCACCGGCAGCACCGGCAGCGGCAGCTCCGGCACCGCCTCCTCCG
AGGACGTCATCAAAGAGTTCATGCGCTTCAAGGTGCGCATGGAGGGCTCCGTGAACGGCCACGAGTTCGA
GATCGAGGGCGAGGGCGAGGGCCGCCCCTACGAGGGCACCCAGACCGCCAAGCTGAAGGTGACCAAGGGC
GGCCCCCTGCCCTTCGCCTGGGACATCCTGTCCCCCCAGTTCCAGTACGGCTCCAAGGCGTACGTGAAGC
ACCCCGCCGACATCCCCGACTACAAGAAGCTGTCCTTCCCCGAGGGCTTCAAGTGGGAGCGCGTGATGAA
CTTCGAGGACGGCGGCGTGGTGACCGTGACCCAGGACTCCTCCCTGCAGGACGGCACGCTGATCTACAAG
GTGAAGTTCCGCGGCACCAACTTCCCCCCCGACGGCCCCGTAATGCAGAAGAAGACCATGGGCTGGGAGG
CCTCCACCGAGCGCCTGTACCCCCGCGACGGCGTGCTGAAGGGCGAGATCCACCAGGCCCTGAAGCTGAA
GGACGGCGGCCACTACCTGGTGGAGTTCAAGACCATCTACATGGCCAAGAAGCCCGTGCAGCTGCCCGGC
TACTACTACGTGGACACCAAGCTGGACATCACCTCCCACAACGAGGACTACACCATCGTGGAACAGTACG
AGCGCTCCGAGGGCCGCCACCACCTGTTCCTGTAGGTCGACTTCGAGCAACTTGTTTATTGCAGCTTATA
ATGGTTACAAATAAAGCAATAGCATCACAAATTTCACAAATAAAGCATTTTTTTCACTGCATTCTAGTTG
TGGTTTGTCCAAACTCATCAATGTATCTTATCATGTCTGGATCGTCTAGCATCGAAGATCCCTGTCCTCG
ACCGATGCCCTTGAGAGCCTTCAACCCAGTCAGCTCCTTCCGGTGGGCGCGGGGCATGACTATCGTCGCC
GCACTTATGACTGTCTTCTTTATCATGCAACTCGTAGGACAGGTGCCGGCAGCGCTCTGGGTCATTTTCG
GCGAGGACCGCTTTCGCTGGAGCGCGACGATGATCGGCCTGTCGCTTGCGGTATTCGGAATCTTGCACGC
CCTCGCTCAAGCCTTCGTCACTGGTCCCGCCACCAAACGTTTCGGCGAGAAGCAGGCCATTATCGCCGGC
ATGGCGGCCGACGCGCTGGGCTACGTCTTGCTGGCGTTCGCGACGCGAGGCTGGATGGCCTTCCCCATTA
TGATTCTTCTCGCTTCCGGCGGCATCGGGATGCCCGCGTTGCAGGCCATGCTGTCCAGGCAGGTAGATGA
CGACCATCAGGGACAGCTTCAAGGATCGCTCGCGGCTCTTACCAGCCTAACTTCGATCACTGGACCGCTG
ATCGTCACGGCGATTTATGCCGCCTCGGCGAGCACATGGAACGGGTTGGCATGGATTGTAGGCGCCGCCC
TATACCTTGTCTGCCTCCCCGCGTTGCGTCGCGGTGCATGGAGCCGGGCCACCTCGACCTGAATGGAAGC
CGGCGGCACCTCGCTAACGGATTCACCACTCCAAGAATTGGAGCCAATCAATTCTTGCGGAGAACTGTGA
ATGCGCAAACCAACCCTTGGCAGAACATATCCATCGCGTCCGCCATCTCCAGCAGCCGCACGCGGCGCAT
CTCGGGCAGCGTTGGGTCCTGGCCACGGGTGCGCATGATCGTGCTCCTGTCGTTGAGGACCCGGCTAGGC
TGGCGGGGTTGCCTTACTGGTTAGCAGAATGAATCACCGATACGCGAGCGAACGTGAAGCGACTGCTGCT
GCAAAACGTCTGCGACCTGAGCAACAACATGAATGGTCTTCGGTTTCCGTGTTTCGTAAAGTCTGGAAAC
GCGGAAGTCAGCGCCCTGCACCATTATGTTCCGGATCTGCATCGCAGGATGCTGCTGGCTACCCTGTGGA
ACACCTACATCTGTATTAACGAAGCGCTGGCATTGACCCTGAGTGATTTTTCTCTGGTCCCGCCGCATCC
ATACCGCCAGTTGTTTACCCTCACAACGTTCCAGTAACCGGGCATGTTCATCATCAGTAACCCGTATCGT
GAGCATCCTCTCTCGTTTCATCGGTATCATTACCCCCATGAACAGAAATTCCCCCTTACACGGAGGCATC
AAGTGACCAAACAGGAAAAAACCGCCCTTAACATGGCCCGCTTTATCAGAAGCCAGACATTAACGCTTCT
GGAGAAACTCAACGAGCTGGACGCGGATGAACAGGCAGACATCTGTGAATCGCTTCACGACCACGCTGAT
GAGCTTTACCGCAGCTGCCTCGCGCGTTTCGGTGATGACGGTGAAAACCTCTGACACATGCAGCTCCCGG
AGACGGTCACAGCTTGTCTGTAAGCGGATGCCGGGAGCAGACAAGCCCGTCAGGGCGCGTCAGCGGGTGT
TGGCGGGTGTCGGGGCGCAGCCATGACCCAGTCACGTAGCGATAGCGGAGTGTATACTGGCTTAACTATG
CGGCATCAGAGCAGATTGTACTGAGAGTGCACCATATGCGGTGTGAAATACCGCACAGATGCGTAAGGAG
AAAATACCGCATCAGGCGCTCTTCCGCTTCCTCGCTCACTGACTCGCTGCGCTCGGTCGTTCGGCTGCGG
CGAGCGGTATCAGCTCACTCAAAGGCGGTAATACGGTTATCCACAGAATCAGGGGATAACGCAGGAAAGA
ACATGTGAGCAAAAGGCCAGCAAAAGGCCAGGAACCGTAAAAAGGCCGCGTTGCTGGCGTTTTTCCATAG
GCTCCGCCCCCCTGACGAGCATCACAAAAATCGACGCTCAAGTCAGAGGTGGCGAAACCCGACAGGACTA
TAAAGATACCAGGCGTTTCCCCCTGGAAGCTCCCTCGTGCGCTCTCCTGTTCCGACCCTGCCGCTTACCG
GATACCTGTCCGCCTTTCTCCCTTCGGGAAGCGTGGCGCTTTCTCAATGCTCACGCTGTAGGTATCTCAG
TTCGGTGTAGGTCGTTCGCTCCAAGCTGGGCTGTGTGCACGAACCCCCCGTTCAGCCCGACCGCTGCGCC
TTATCCGGTAACTATCGTCTTGAGTCCAACCCGGTAAGACACGACTTATCGCCACTGGCAGCAGCCACTG
GTAACAGGATTAGCAGAGCGAGGTATGTAGGCGGTGCTACAGAGTTCTTGAAGTGGTGGCCTAACTACGG
CTACACTAGAAGGACAGTATTTGGTATCTGCGCTCTGCTGAAGCCAGTTACCTTCGGAAAAAGAGTTGGT
AGCTCTTGATCCGGCAAACAAACCACCGCTGGTAGCGGTGGTTTTTTTGTTTGCAAGCAGCAGATTACGC
GCAGAAAAAAAGGATCTCAAGAAGATCCTTTGATCTTTTCTACGGGGTCTGACGCTCAGTGGAACGAAAA
CTCACGTTAAGGGATTTTGGTCATGAGATTATCAAAAAGGATCTTCACCTAGATCCTTTTAAATTAAAAA
TGAAGTTTTAAATCAATCTAAAGTATATATGAGTAAACTTGGTCTGACAGTTACCAATGCTTAATCAGTG
AGGCACCTATCTCAGCGATCTGTCTATTTCGTTCATCCATAGTTGCCTGACTCCCCGTCGTGTAGATAAC
TACGATACGGGAGGGCTTACCATCTGGCCCCAGTGCTGCAATGATACCGCGAGACCCACGCTCACCGGCT
CCAGATTTATCAGCAATAAACCAGCCAGCCGGAAGGGCCGAGCGCAGAAGTGGTCCTGCAACTTTATCCG
CCTCCATCCAGTCTATTAATTGTTGCCGGGAAGCTAGAGTAAGTAGTTCGCCAGTTAATAGTTTGCGCAA
CGTTGTTGCCATTGCTGCAGGCATCGTGGTGTCACGCTCGTCGTTTGGTATGGCTTCATTCAGCTCCGGT
TCCCAACGATCAAGGCGAGTTACATGATCCCCCATGTTGTGCAAAAAAGCGGTTAGCTCCTTCGGTCCTC
CGATCGTTGTCAGAAGTAAGTTGGCCGCAGTGTTATCACTCATGGTTATGGCAGCACTGCATAATTCTCT
TACTGTCATGCCATCCGTAAGATGCTTTTCTGTGACTGGTGAGTACTCAACCAAGTCATTCTGAGAATAG
TGTATGCGGCGACCGAGTTGCTCTTGCCCGGCGTCAACACGGGATAATACCGCGCCACATAGCAGAACTT
TAAAAGTGCTCATCATTGGAAAACGTTCTTCGGGGCGAAAACTCTCAAGGATCTTACCGCTGTTGAGATC
CAGTTCGATGTAACCCACTCGTGCACCCAACTGATCTTCAGCATCTTTTACTTTCACCAGCGTTTCTGGG
TGAGCAAAAACAGGAAGGCAAAATGCCGCAAAAAAGGGAATAAGGGCGACACGGAAATGTTGAATACTCA
TACTCTTCCTTTTTCAATATTATTGAAGCATTTATCAGGGTTATTGTCTCATGAGCGGATACATATTTGA
ATGTATTTAGAAAAATAAACAAATAGGGGTTCCGCGCACATTTCCCCGAAAAGTGCCACCTGACGTCTAA
GAAACCATTATTATCATGACATTAACCTATAAAAATAGGCGTATCACGAGGCCCTTTCGTCTTCAAGAAT
TGATCCGGGCCCCCATTTCCCC
Features (pLannotate 1.2.2; 16 found; start..end, strand, type, name):
     22..103     +  repeat_region  ITR (fragment): inverted terminal repeat of human adenovirus serotype 5 inverted
    191..341     +  misc_signal    Ad5 Ψ: packaging signal for adenovirus serotype 5
    393..840     +  promoter       hSyn promoter: human synapsin I promoter; confers neuron-specific expression (Kügler et al., 2003)
    989..1441    +  CDS            Synpr (fragment): SYNPR_RAT - Experimental evidence at protein level: Swiss-Prot protein existence level 1. Intrinsic membrane protein of small synaptic vesicles. Probable vesicular channel protein. From Rattus norvegicus (Rat).
   1469..2179    +  CDS            superecliptic pHluorin: pH-sensitive mutant of green fluorescent protein (Ng et al., 2002) excited strongly by blue light at neutral pH but minimally fluorescent at acidic pH
   2231..2941    +  CDS            superecliptic pHluorin: pH-sensitive mutant of green fluorescent protein (Ng et al., 2002) excited strongly by blue light at neutral pH but minimally fluorescent at acidic pH
   2963..3334    +  CDS            Synpr (fragment): SYNPR_RAT - Experimental evidence at protein level: Swiss-Prot protein existence level 1. Intrinsic membrane protein of small synaptic vesicles. Probable vesicular channel protein. From Rattus norvegicus (Rat).
   3401..4792    +  CDS            tdimer2(12): tdimer2(12) is a basic (constitutively fluorescent) orange fluorescent protein published in 2002, derived from Discosoma sp.. It has low acid sensitivity.
   4809..4943    +  polyA_signal   SV40 poly(A) signal: SV40 polyadenylation signal
   4968..5592    +  CDS            TcR (fragment): tetracycline efflux protein; tet; confers resistance to tetracycline
   5834..6229    -  CDS            YPB1_ECOLX: Protein predicted: Swiss-Prot protein existence level 4. From Escherichia coli.
   6233..6424    +  CDS            rop: Rop protein, which maintains plasmids at low copy number; rop
   6526..6666    +  misc_feature   bom: basis of mobility region from pBR322
   6852..7440    -  rep_origin     ori: high-copy-number ColE1/pMB1/pBR322/pUC origin of replication
   7611..8471    -  CDS            AmpR: β-lactamase; bla; confers resistance to ampicillin, carbenicillin, and related antibiotics
   8472..8576    -  promoter       AmpR promoter: bla
