[The description below was written by a language model from this plasmid's Addgene catalogue record and pLannotate feature annotations shown in this document.]
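Description:
pMH4-Syn1-Ratio2XsypHy is an 8.7 kb neuronal expression plasmid built on the pMH4 backbone, an adenoviral shuttle-type vector. The feature table shows a fragment of the human adenovirus serotype 5 inverted terminal repeat and the Ad5 Ψ packaging signal upstream of the expression cassette, although the record also notes that an adeno site was deleted from the backbone, without specifying which one. The bacterial portion is pBR322-like: a ColE1/pMB1-family origin together with rop and the bom region, consistent with the low copy number listed. It also carries a β-lactamase gene under its own promoter for ampicillin selection and a residual, truncated tetracycline resistance fragment.

The payload is driven by the human synapsin I promoter, which restricts expression to neurons, and is terminated by an SV40 polyadenylation signal. The coding features are arranged as a synaptic vesicle membrane protein split into two fragments, with two tandem copies of superecliptic pHluorin inserted between them, followed by the tandem-dimer orange fluorescent protein tdimer2(12). The automated annotation labels the vesicle protein fragments as rat synaptoporin, whereas the insert name (SypHy2x) points to the related synaptophysin. Species and exact identity are not otherwise stated.

Superecliptic pHluorin is quenched at acidic pH and bright at neutral pH, so when exposed to the vesicle lumen it reports exocytosis and subsequent reacidification. tdimer2(12) has low acid sensitivity and presumably provides a stable reference signal, allowing the ratiometric readout implied by the name. The associated publication concerns vesicle cycling at Schaffer collateral synapses, which fits use as a ratiometric optical reporter of presynaptic vesicle release and recycling.
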