Addgene plasmid #44269: pMH4-Syn1-Ratio2XsypHy
Depositing lab: Thomas Oertner & Tobias Rose. Depositing organization: Friedrich Miescher Institute for Biomedical Research. Publication: Developmental refinement of vesicle cycling at schaffer collateral synapses. Rose T, Schoenenberger P, Jezek K, Oertner TG. Neuron. 2013 Mar 20;77(6):1109-21. doi: 10.1016/j.neuron.2013.01.021. PubMed 23522046.
Backbone
  Vector backbone: pMH4
  Modifications to backbone: Deleted adeno site.
Growth in bacteria
  Bacterial resistance: Ampicillin, 100 μg/mL
  Growth temperature: 37°C
  Growth strain: Stbl3
  Copy number: Low Copy
Gene/Insert
  Gene/Insert name: SypHy2x-tdimer2(12)
Terms and licenses: Academic/Nonprofit Terms; Industry Terms: Not Available to Industry
How to cite: pMH4-Syn1-Ratio2XsypHy was a gift from Thomas Oertner & Tobias Rose (Addgene plasmid # 44269 ; http://n2t.net/addgene:44269 ; RRID:Addgene_44269)
