>Addgene plasmid #44269 | pMH4-Syn1-Ratio2XsypHy | addgene partial sequence | sequence record 68084 | pMH4-5 5'-gactcagcgctgcctcagtctg-3'
TCAAGCTGCTAGGTTTAAACGGGCCCTCTAGACTCGAGCTCAAGCTTGCCACCATGGACGTGGTGAATCA
GCTGGTGGCTGGGGGTCAGTTCCGGGTGGTCAAGGAGCCCCTTGGCTTCGTGAAGGTGCTGCAGTGGGTC
TTTGCCATCTTCGCCTTTGCTACGTGCGGCAGCTACACCGGAGAGCTTCGGCTGAGCGTGGAGTGTGCCA
ACAAGACGGAGAGTGCCCTCAACATCGAAGTCGAATTTGAGTACCCATTCAGGCTGCACCAAGTGTACTT
TGATGCACCCTCCTGCGTTAAAGGGGGCACTACCAAGATCTTCCTAGTTGGTGACTACTCCTCCTCGGCT
GAATTCTTTGTCACCGTGGCTGTGTTTGCCTTCCTCTACTCCATGGGGGCCCTGGCCACCTACATCTTCC
TGCAGAACAAGTACCGAGAGAACAACAAAGGGCCAATGATGGACTTCCTGGCCACAGCAGTGTTCGCTTT
CATGTGGCTAGTTAGCTCATCCGCCTGGGCCAAAGGCCTGTCCGATGTGAAGATGGCCACTGACCCAGAG
AACATTATCAAGGAGATGCCTATGTGCCGCCAGACAGATATGGATCTAGCCACCATGGGAAGTAAAGGAG
AAGAACTTTTCACTGGAGTTGTCCCAATTCTTGTTGAATTAGATGGTGATGTTAATGGGCACAAATTTTC
TGTCAGTGGAGAGGGTGAAGGTGATGCAACATACGGAAAACTTACCCTTAAATTTATTTGCACTACTGGA
AAACTACCTGTTCCTTGG
