>Addgene plasmid #44269 | pMH4-Syn1-Ratio2XsypHy | addgene partial sequence | sequence record 68085 | SV40pA-R 5'-GAAATTTGTGATGCTATTGC-3'
GTTGCTCGAAGTCGACCTACAGGAACAGGTGGTGGCGGCCCTCGGAGCGCTCGTACTGTTCCACGATGGT
GTAGTCCTCGTTGTGGGAGGTGATGTCCAGCTTGGTGTCCACGTAGTAGTAGCCGGGCAGCTGCACGGGC
TTCTTGGCCATGTAGATGGTCTTGAACTCCACCAGGTAGTGGCCGCCGTCCTTCAGCTTCAGGGCCTGGT
GGATCTCGCCCTTCAGCACGCCGTCGCGGGGGTACAGGCGCTCGGTGGAGGCCTCCCAGCCCATGGTCTT
CTTCTGCATTACGGGGCCGTCGGGGGGGAAGTTGGTGCCGCGGAACTTCACCTTGTAGATCAGCGTGCCG
TCCTGCAGGGAGGAGTCCTGGGTCACGGTCACCACGCCGCCGTCCTCGAAGTTCATCACGCGCTCCCACT
TGAAGCCCTCGGGGAAGGACAGCTTCTTGTAGTCGGGGATGTCGGCGGGGTGCTTCACGTACGCCTTGGA
GCCGTACTGGAACTGGGGGGACAGGATGTCCCAGGCGAAGGGCAGGGGGCCGCCCTTGGTCACCTTCAGC
TTGGCGGTCTGGGTGCCCTCGT
