>Addgene plasmid #44269 | pMH4-Syn1-Ratio2XsypHy | addgene partial sequence | sequence record 68088 | EBV-rev 5'-GTGGTTTGTCCAAACTCATC-3'
AGCATCGAAGATCCCTGTCCTCGACCGATGCCCTTGAGAGCCTTCAACCCAGTCAGCTCCTTCCGGTGGG
CGCGGGGCATGACTATCGTCGCCGCACTTATGACTGTCTTCTTTATCATGCAACTCGTAGGACAGGTGCC
GGCAGCGCTCTGGGTCATTTTCGGCGAGGACCGCTTTCGCTGGAGCGCGACGATGATCGGCCTGTCGCTT
GCGGTATTCGGAATCTTGCACGCCCTCGCTCAAGCCTTCGTCACTGGTCCCGCCACCAAACGTTTCGGCG
AGAAGCAGGCCATTATCGCCGGCATGGCGGCCGACGCGCTGGGCTACGTCTTGCTGGCGTTCGCGACGCG
AGGCTGGATGGCCTTCCCCATTATGATTCTTCTCGCTTCCGGCGGCATCGGGATGCCCGCGTTGCAGGCC
ATGCTGTCCAGGCAGGTAGATGACGACCATCAGGGACAGCTTCAAGGATCGCTCGCGGCTCTTACCAGCC
TAACTTCGATCATTGGACCGCTGATCGTCACGGCGATTTATGCCGCCTCGGCGAGCACATGGAACGGGTT
GGCATGGATTGTAGGCGCCGCCCTATACCTTGTCTGCCTCCCCGCGTTGCGTCGCGGTGCATGGAGCCGG
GCCACCTCGACCTGAATGGAAGCCGGCGGCACCTCGCTAACGGATTCACCACTCCAAGAATTGGAGCCAA
TCAATTCTTGCGGAGAACTGTGAATGCGCAAACCAACCCTTGGCAGAACATATCCATCGCGTCCGCCATC
TCCAGCAGCCGCACGCGGCGCATCTCGGGCAGCGTTGGGTCCTGGCCACGGGTGCGCATGATCGTGCTCC
TGTCGTTGAGGACCCGGCTAGGCTGGCGGGGTTGCCTTACTGGTTAGCAGAATGAATCACCGATACGCGA
GCGAACGTG
