>Addgene plasmid #44269 | pMH4-Syn1-Ratio2XsypHy | addgene partial sequence | sequence record 68089 | mSyp-F1 5'-ggcaacctatggttcgtgttc-3'
GCGCGCACCTCCAGGCGCCCCAGAAAAGCAACCAGCTCCTGGCGATGCCTACGGCGATGCGGGCTATGGG
CAGGGCCCCGGAGGCTATGGGCCCCAGGACTCCTACGGGCCTCAGGGTGGTTATCAACCCGATTACGGGC
AGCCAGCCAGCGGCGGTGGCGGTGGCTACGGGCCTCAGGGCGACTATGGGCAGCAAGGCTACGGCCAACA
GGGTGCGCCCACCTCCTTCTCCAATCAGATGTCGGATCCGAAGCTTCGGTACCAAGCTGCCTACCCTTAC
GATGTGCCCGATTACGCCGCGGCCGCCATGGTGGCCTCCTCCGAGGACGTCATCAAAGAGTTCATGCGCT
TCAAGGTGCGCATGGAGGGCTCCGTGAACGGCCACGAGTTCGAGATCGAGGGCGAGGGCGAGGGCCGCCC
CTACGAGGGCACCCAGACCGCCAAGCTGAAGGTGACCAAGGGCGGCCCCCTGCCCTTCGCCTGGGACATC
CTGTCCCCCCAGTTCCAGTACGGCTCCAAGGCGTACGTGAAGCACCCCGCCGACATCCCCGACTACA
